>Addgene plasmid #182381 | psiCheck2-SV40p-mtIF3(SR)-3xFLAG-HSVTKp-mCherry | addgene full sequence | sequence record 358105 | Addgene NGS Result
AGATCTGCGCAGCACCATGGCCTGAAATAACCTCTGAAAGAGGAACTTGGTTAGGTACCTTCTGAGGCGG
AAAGAACCAGCTGTGGAATGTGTGTCAGTTAGGGTGTGGAAAGTCCCCAGGCTCCCCAGCAGGCAGAAGT
ATGCAAAGCATGCATCTCAATTAGTCAGCAACCAGGTGTGGAAAGTCCCCAGGCTCCCCAGCAGGCAGAA
GTATGCAAAGCATGCATCTCAATTAGTCAGCAACCATAGTCCCGCCCCTAACTCCGCCCATCCCGCCCCT
AACTCCGCCCAGTTCCGCCCATTCTCCGCCCCATGGCTGACTAATTTTTTTTATTTATGCAGAGGCCGAG
GCCGCCTCGGCCTCTGAGCTATTCCAGAAGTAGTGAGGAGGCTTTTTTGGAGGCCTAGGCTTTTGCAAAA
AGCTTGATTCTTCTGACACAACAGTCTCGAACTTAAGCTGCAGAAGTTGGTCGTGAGGCACTGGGCAGGT
AAGTATCAAGGTTACAAGACAGGTTTAAGGAGACCAATAGAAACTGGGCTTGTCGAGACAGAGAAGACTC
TTGCGTTTCTGATAGGCACCTATTGGTCTTACTGACATCCACTTTGCCTTTCTCTCCACAGGTGTCCACT
CCCAGTTCAATTACAGCTCTTAAGGCTAGAGTACTTAATACGACTCACTATAGGCTAGCATGGCTGTTCT
TCTGATGAGGTTGATGCTACAAACTACAAAGCTTGACCATAACTTAATTGGAAGATGTTTGCAAAGACAC
GCTGTGAAGCCAGATCCAGCACAGCTGTCCCTGTCTGCGTCCACCCCAAAGCTGTTGTACCTGACTTCTG
CAAAAGGTTTTAGTACTGCTGGAGACCCACAGGGTGAGAGGAAACAGAAAAGAAGGGATGCTTTCTCTAA
CACCGGCCGGAAGATTAGTGAGCGGATTATCCGCGTCCTGGATGAGAAGGGCATGGACCTGGGGATGATG
CATCGAGCAGATGTGATCAGACTCATGAACAAGCAGGACCTGAGGCTGGTGCAGAGGAACACCAGCTCAG
AGCCACCGGAGTACCAGCTTATGACCGGAGAGCAGATCCACCAGGAGCGGCTAAAGCTCCGGGAACAGGA
AAAGGCCAAACCCAAAACTGGACCAACTATGACGAAAGAGCTCGTTTTCTCTTCAAATATTGGACAGCAC
GATTTAGACACCAAGAGTAAACAGATCCAGCAGTGGATAGAGAAGAAATATCATGTACAGGTGACCATTA
AGAGGAGGAAAGATGCGGAGCAGTCAGAGGAGGAAACGGAGGAGATATTTAACCAGATTCTCCAGACTAT
GCCTGACATAGCAACCTTCTCAAGCAGACCAAAAGCCATCAGAGGAGGGACTGCTTCCATGTGTGTTTTT
CGTCACTTGAGCAAGAAAGAAGAAAAGGCGTACAGAGAATCCCAGGAGAGCCAGAGAAGAGACACTTTGA
GCAAAGACGACGACGGAAACAGCAAAGAGTCGGATGTTGTGTGTCAGACCGGTGACTATAAGGACCACGA
CGGAGACTACAAGGATCATGATATTGATTACAAAGACGATGACGATAAGTAAGCGGCCGCTGGCCGCAAT
AAAATATCTTTATTTTCATTACATCTGTGTGTTGGTTTTTTGTGTGAGGATCTAAATGAGTCTTCGGACC
TCGCGGGGGCCGCTTAAGCGGTGGTTAGGGTTTGTCTGACGCGGGGGGAGGGGGAAGGAACGAAACACTC
TCATTCGGAGGCGGCTCGGGGTTTGGTCTTGGTGGCCACGGGCACGCAGAAGAGCGCCGCGATCCTCTTA
AGCACCCCCCCGCCCTCCGTGGAGGCGGGGGTTTGGTCGGCGGGTGGTAACTGGCGGGCCGCTGACTCGG
GCGGGTCGCGCGCCCCAGAGTGTGACCTTTTCGGTCTGCTCGCAGACCCCCGGGCGGCGCCGCCGCGGCG
GCGACGGGCTCGCTGGGTCCTAGGCTCCATGGGGACCGTATACGTGGACAGGCTCTGGAGCATCCGCACG
ACTGCGGTGATATTACCGGAGACCTTCTGCGGGACGAGCCGGGTCACGCGGCTGACGCGGAGCGTCCGTT
GGGCGACAAACACCAGGACGGGGCACAGGTACACTATCTTGTCACCCGGAGGCGCGAGGGACTGCAGGAG
CTTCAGGGAGTGGCGCAGCTGCTTCATCCCCGTGGCCCGTTGCTCGCGTTTGCTGGCGGTGTCCCCGGAA
GAAATATATTTGCATGTCTTTAGTTCTATGATGACACAAACCCCGCCCAGCGTCTTGTCATTGGCGAATT
CGAACACGCAGATGCAGTCGGGGCGGCGCGGTCCCAGGTCCACTTCGCATATTAAGGTGACGCGTGTGGC
CTCGAACACCGAGCGACCCTGCAGCGACCCGCTTAAAAGCTTGGCATTCCGGTACTGTTGGTAAAGCCAC
CGGGCCCATGGTGAGCAAGGGCGAGGAGGATAACATGGCCATCATCAAGGAGTTCATGCGCTTCAAGGTG
CACATGGAGGGCTCCGTGAACGGCCACGAGTTCGAGATCGAGGGCGAGGGCGAGGGCCGCCCCTACGAGG
GCACCCAGACCGCCAAGCTGAAGGTGACCAAGGGTGGCCCCCTGCCCTTCGCCTGGGACATCCTGTCCCC
TCAGTTCATGTACGGCTCCAAGGCCTACGTGAAGCACCCCGCCGACATCCCCGACTACTTGAAGCTGTCC
TTCCCCGAGGGCTTCAAGTGGGAGCGCGTGATGAACTTCGAGGACGGCGGCGTGGTGACCGTGACCCAGG
ACTCCTCCCTGCAGGACGGCGAGTTCATCTACAAGGTGAAGCTGCGCGGCACCAACTTCCCCTCCGACGG
CCCCGTAATGCAGAAGAAGACCATGGGCTGGGAGGCCTCCTCCGAGCGGATGTACCCCGAGGACGGCGCC
CTGAAGGGCGAGATCAAGCAGAGGCTGAAGCTGAAGGACGGCGGCCACTACGACGCTGAGGTCAAGACCA
CCTACAAGGCCAAGAAGCCCGTGCAGCTGCCCGGCGCCTACAACGTCAACATCAAGTTGGACATCACCTC
CCACAACGAGGACTACACCATCGTGGAACAGTACGAACGCGCCGAGGGCCGCCACTCCACCGGCGGCATG
GACGAGCTGTACAAGTAGTCTAGAGTCGGGGCGGCCGGCCGCTTCGAGCAGACATGATAAGATACATTGA
TGAGTTTGGACAAACCACAACTAGAATGCAGTGAAAAAAATGCTTTATTTGTGAAATTTGTGATGCTATT
GCTTTATTTGTAACCATTATAAGCTGCAATAAACAAGTTAACAACAACAATTGCATTCATTTTATGTTTC
AGGTTCAGGGGGAGGTGTGGGAGGTTTTTTAAAGCAAGTAAAACCTCTACAAATGTGGTAAAATCGATAA
GGATCCAGGTGGCACTTTTCGGGGAAATGTGCGCGGAACCCCTATTTGTTTATTTTTCTAAATACATTCA
AATATGTATCCGCTCATGAGACAATAACCCTGATAAATGCTTCAATAATATTGAAAAAGGAAGAGTATGA
GTATTCAACATTTCCGTGTCGCCCTTATTCCCTTTTTTGCGGCATTTTGCCTTCCTGTTTTTGCTCACCC
AGAAACGCTGGTGAAAGTAAAAGATGCTGAAGATCAGTTGGGTGCACGAGTGGGTTACATCGAACTGGAT
CTCAACAGCGGTAAGATCCTTGAGAGTTTTCGCCCCGAAGAACGTTTTCCAATGATGAGCACTTTTAAAG
TTCTGCTATGTGGCGCGGTATTATCCCGTATTGACGCCGGGCAAGAGCAACTCGGTCGCCGCATACACTA
TTCTCAGAATGACTTGGTTGAGTACTCACCAGTCACAGAAAAGCATCTTACGGATGGCATGACAGTAAGA
GAATTATGCAGTGCTGCCATAACCATGAGTGATAACACTGCGGCCAACTTACTTCTGACAACGATCGGAG
GACCGAAGGAGCTAACCGCTTTTTTGCACAACATGGGGGATCATGTAACTCGCCTTGATCGTTGGGAACC
GGAGCTGAATGAAGCCATACCAAACGACGAGCGTGACACCACGATGCCTGTAGCAATGGCAACAACGTTG
CGCAAACTATTAACTGGCGAACTACTTACTCTAGCTTCCCGGCAACAATTAATAGACTGGATGGAGGCGG
ATAAAGTTGCAGGACCACTTCTGCGCTCGGCCCTTCCGGCTGGCTGGTTTATTGCTGATAAATCTGGAGC
CGGTGAGCGTGGGTCTCGCGGTATCATTGCAGCACTGGGGCCAGATGGTAAGCCCTCCCGTATCGTAGTT
ATCTACACGACGGGGAGTCAGGCAACTATGGATGAACGAAATAGACAGATCGCTGAGATAGGTGCCTCAC
TGATTAAGCATTGGTAACTGTCAGACCAAGTTTACTCATATATACTTTAGATTGATTTAAAACTTCATTT
TTAATTTAAAAGGATCTAGGTGAAGATCCTTTTTGATAATCTCATGACCAAAATCCCTTAACGTGAGTTT
TCGTTCCACTGAGCGTCAGACCCCGTAGAAAAGATCAAAGGATCTTCTTGAGATCCTTTTTTTCTGCGCG
TAATCTGCTGCTTGCAAACAAAAAAACCACCGCTACCAGCGGTGGTTTGTTTGCCGGATCAAGAGCTACC
AACTCTTTTTCCGAAGGTAACTGGCTTCAGCAGAGCGCAGATACCAAATACTGTTCTTCTAGTGTAGCCG
TAGTTAGGCCACCACTTCAAGAACTCTGTAGCACCGCCTACATACCTCGCTCTGCTAATCCTGTTACCAG
TGGCTGCTGCCAGTGGCGATAAGTCGTGTCTTACCGGGTTGGACTCAAGACGATAGTTACCGGATAAGGC
GCAGCGGTCGGGCTGAACGGGGGGTTCGTGCACACAGCCCAGCTTGGAGCGAACGACCTACACCGAACTG
AGATACCTACAGCGTGAGCTATGAGAAAGCGCCACGCTTCCCGAAGGGAGAAAGGCGGACAGGTATCCGG
TAAGCGGCAGGGTCGGAACAGGAGAGCGCACGAGGGAGCTTCCAGGGGGAAACGCCTGGTATCTTTATAG
TCCTGTCGGGTTTCGCCACCTCTGACTTGAGCGTCGATTTTTGTGATGCTCGTCAGGGGGGCGGAGCCTA
TGGAAAAACGCCAGCAACGCGGCCTTTTTACGGTTCCTGGCCTTTTGCTGGCCTTTTGCTCACATGGCTC
GAC
Features (pLannotate 1.2.2; 12 found; start..end, strand, type, name):
     62..419     +  promoter       SV40 promoter: SV40 enhancer and early promoter
    489..621     +  intron         chimeric intron: chimera between introns from human β-globin and immunoglobulin heavy chain genes
    666..684     +  promoter       T7 promoter: promoter for bacteriophage T7 RNA polymerase
    690..1517    +  CDS            Mtif3: IF3M_MOUSE - Experimental evidence at protein level: Swiss-Prot protein existence level 1. IF-3 binds to the 28S ribosomal subunit and shifts the equilibrum between 55S ribosomes and their 39S and 28S subunits in favor of the free subunits, thus enhancing the availability of 28S subunits on which protein synthesis initiation begins. From Mus musculus (Mouse).
   1608..1656    +  polyA_signal   poly(A) signal: synthetic polyadenylation signal
   1665..2416    +  promoter       HSV TK promoter: herpes simplex virus thymidine kinase promoter
   2458..3168    +  CDS            mCherry: monomeric derivative of DsRed fluorescent protein (Shaner et al., 2004) mammalian codon-optimized
   3208..3329    -  polyA_signal   SV40 poly(A) signal: SV40 polyadenylation signal
   3352..3420    -  CDS            large T antigen (fragment): large T antigen from SV40 (simian virus 40)
   3462..3566    +  promoter       AmpR promoter: bla
   3567..4427    +  CDS            AmpR: β-lactamase; bla; confers resistance to ampicillin, carbenicillin, and related antibiotics
   4598..5186    +  rep_origin     ori: high-copy-number ColE1/pMB1/pBR322/pUC origin of replication
