[The description below was written by a language model from this plasmid's Addgene catalogue record and pLannotate feature annotations shown in this document.]
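Description:
psiCheck2-SV40p-mtIF3(SR)-3xFLAG-HSVTKp-mCherry is a 5.25 kb mammalian expression plasmid built on the psiCheck2 backbone, in which two separate transcription units sit in tandem. It is propagated in E. coli as a high-copy plasmid through a ColE1/pUC-type origin and selected with ampicillin via the β-lactamase gene and its own promoter. No mammalian selection marker is annotated, so the plasmid appears suited to transient transfection.

The first cassette uses the SV40 enhancer/early promoter followed by a chimeric β-globin/immunoglobulin intron, which generally improves mRNA processing and expression. A T7 promoter lies just upstream of the coding region. The insert is mouse Mtif3, encoding mitochondrial translation initiation factor 3, cloned between NheI and NotI and carrying a C-terminal 3xFLAG tag for detection or immunoprecipitation. The tag is listed in the catalogue but not separately annotated in the feature table, where the Mtif3 match covers somewhat less than the stated 903 bp insert. A short stretch of the coding sequence has been recoded to make the transcript resistant to an shRNA against endogenous Mtif3 (the "SR" designation). This unit ends at a synthetic poly(A) signal. The second cassette drives mCherry from the HSV thymidine kinase promoter, inserted between ApaI and XbaI, and is followed by an SV40 poly(A) region.

Because mCherry is expressed independently of the tagged protein, it marks transfected cells without being fused to mtIF3. The design fits knockdown-rescue experiments, in which shRNA-depleted cells are re-supplied with mtIF3. The associated study concerns mtIF3 in mitochondrial translation and axonal growth in neurons.
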