Addgene plasmid #182381: psiCheck2-SV40p-mtIF3(SR)-3xFLAG-HSVTKp-mCherry
Purpose: Dual expression construct encoding shRNA-resistant mtIF3 and mCherry from separate promoters
Depositing lab: Chunghun Lim. Depositing organization: Ulsan National Institute of Science and Technology (UNIST). Publication: mtIF3 is locally translated in axons and regulates mitochondrial translation for axonal growth. Lee S, Park D, Lim C, Kim JI, Min KT. BMC Biol. 2022 Jan 7;20(1):12. doi: 10.1186/s12915-021-01215-w. PubMed 34996455.
Backbone
  Vector backbone: psiCheck2
  Backbone size w/o insert (bp): 3639
  Total vector size (bp): 5253
  Vector type: Mammalian Expression
Growth in bacteria
  Bacterial resistance: Ampicillin, 100 μg/mL
  Growth temperature: 37°C
  Growth strain: DH5alpha
  Copy number: High Copy
Gene/Insert 1
  Gene/Insert name: mtIF3
  Species: M. musculus (mouse)
  Insert size (bp): 903
  Mutation: Changed CDS sequence from 'ccacgttcaagtcacgataaa' to 'tcatgtacaggtgaccattaa' (shRNA-resistant)
  GenBank ID: NM_001256101.1
  Entrez Gene: Mtif3 (a.k.a. 2810012L14Rik, AI414549)
  Promoter: SV40 promoter
  Tag / fusion protein: 3xFlag (C terminal on insert)
  Cloning method: Restriction Enzyme; 5′ cloning site NheI (not destroyed); 3′ cloning site NotI (not destroyed)
  Sequencing primers: 5′ AATACGACTCACTATAG
Gene/Insert 2
  Gene/Insert name: mCherry
  Species: Synthetic
  Insert size (bp): 711
  Promoter: HSV TK promoter
  Cloning method: Restriction Enzyme; 5′ cloning site ApaI (not destroyed); 3′ cloning site XbaI (not destroyed)
  Sequencing primers: 5′ AAGCTTGGCATTCCGGTACT
Terms and licenses: Academic/Nonprofit Terms; Industry Terms: Not Available to Industry
How to cite: psiCheck2-SV40p-mtIF3(SR)-3xFLAG-HSVTKp-mCherry was a gift from Chunghun Lim (Addgene plasmid # 182381 ; http://n2t.net/addgene:182381 ; RRID:Addgene_182381)
